Addgene plasmid #190200: pZac2.1 gfaABC1D-3xHA-SAPAP3
Purpose: Expresses SAPAP3 protein fused with an HA tag at the N-terminus in astrocytes
Depositing lab: Baljit Khakh. Depositing organization: University of California, Los Angeles (UCLA). Publication: Astrocyte-neuron subproteomes and obsessive-compulsive disorder mechanisms. Soto JS, Jami-Alahmadi Y, Chacon J, Moye SL, Diaz-Castro B, Wohlschlegel JA, Khakh BS. Nature. 2023 Apr;616(7958):764-773. doi: 10.1038/s41586-023-05927-7. Epub 2023 Apr 12. PubMed 37046092.
Backbone
  Vector backbone: PZac2.1
  Backbone size w/o insert (bp): 5086
  Total vector size (bp): 8104
  Vector type: Bacterial Expression, AAV
Growth in bacteria
  Bacterial resistance: Ampicillin, 100 μg/mL
  Growth temperature: 37°C
  Growth strain: NEB Stable
  Copy number: Low Copy
Gene/Insert
  Gene/Insert name: 3xHA-SAPAP3 (alt name: HA-SAPAP3)
  Species: M. musculus (mouse)
  Insert size (bp): 3018
  Entrez Gene: Dlgap3 (a.k.a. BC058433, DAP-3, DAP3, Prpl8, Sapap3)
  Promoter: gfaABC1D
  Tag / fusion protein: HA (N terminal on insert)
  Cloning method: Unknown
  Sequencing primers: 5′ ccactcccagttcaattacagc; 3′ catgccgggactggtggtgg
Terms and licenses: Academic/Nonprofit Terms; Industry Terms: Not Available to Industry
How to cite: pZac2.1 gfaABC1D-3xHA-SAPAP3 was a gift from Baljit Khakh (Addgene plasmid # 190200 ; http://n2t.net/addgene:190200 ; RRID:Addgene_190200)
