[The description below was written by a language model from this plasmid's Addgene catalogue record and pLannotate feature annotations shown in this document.]
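Description:
pZac2.1 gfaABC1D-3xHA-SAPAP3 is an 8.1 kb AAV transfer (cis) plasmid built on the pZac2.1 backbone and designed to express mouse SAPAP3 (gene Dlgap3) in astrocytes. It is propagated in E. coli under ampicillin selection (AmpR with its own bla promoter) from a ColE1/pUC-type origin. The catalogue nonetheless lists it as low copy and names a recombination-deficient strain, which is a common precaution for keeping the repeat-rich ITRs intact. An f1 origin and remnants of a lac promoter/operator and lacZα region lie in the backbone outside the viral cassette and play no role in the payload.

The expression cassette sits between two AAV2 inverted terminal repeats, which are the cis elements needed for replication and packaging of the intervening DNA into AAV particles when rep/cap and helper functions are supplied in trans. The record names gfaABC1D, a compact GFAP-derived promoter that favours astrocytic expression, as the driver. The automated feature table does not annotate it, but an unannotated stretch between the upstream ITR and the chimeric β-globin/immunoglobulin intron is where it would be expected. Downstream of the intron and a short T7 promoter sequence, three tandem HA epitopes are fused in frame to the N-terminus of the full Dlgap3 coding sequence. These are followed by a WPRE, which enhances transcript stability and expression, and an SV40 polyadenylation signal.

The construct is used to produce AAV for astrocyte-targeted delivery of HA-tagged SAPAP3, with the tag allowing the exogenous protein to be detected or immunoprecipitated. The associated publication concerns astrocyte and neuron subproteomes and mechanisms of obsessive-compulsive disorder.
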