Features (pLannotate 1.2.2; 21 found; start..end, strand, type, name):
      5..47      +  rep_origin     RSF ori (fragment): Plasmids containing the RSF 1030 origin of replication can be propagated in E. coli cells that contain additional plasmids with compatible origins.
     49..141     +  CDS            lacI (fragment): lac repressor; lacI; The lac repressor binds to the lac operator to inhibit transcription in E. coli. This inhibition can be relieved by adding lactose or isopropyl-β-D-thiogalactopyranoside (IPTG).
    154..175     +  protein_bind   CAP binding site: CAP binding activates transcription in the presence of cAMP. E. coli catabolite activator protein
    190..220     +  promoter       lac promoter: promoter for the E. coli lac operon
    228..244     +  protein_bind   lac operator: The lac repressor binds to the lac operator to inhibit transcription in E. coli. This inhibition can be relieved by adding lactose or isopropyl-β-D-thiogalactopyranoside (IPTG). lac repressor encoded by lacI
    305..435     -  repeat_region  AAV2 ITR (fragment): inverted terminal repeat of adeno-associated virus serotype 2 inverted
   1286..1418    +  intron         chimeric intron: chimera between introns from human β-globin and immunoglobulin heavy chain genes
   1463..1481    +  promoter       T7 promoter: promoter for bacteriophage T7 RNA polymerase
   1489..1505    +  CDS            3xHA (fragment): three tandem HA epitope tags
   1516..1532    +  CDS            3xHA (fragment): three tandem HA epitope tags
   1543..1569    +  CDS            3xHA (fragment): three tandem HA epitope tags
   1570..4500    +  CDS            Dlgap3: DLGP3_MOUSE - Also known as Dap3. Experimental evidence at protein level: Swiss-Prot protein existence level 1. May play a role in the molecular organization of synapses and neuronal cell signaling. Could be an adapter protein linking ion channel to the subsynaptic cytoskeleton. May induce enrichment of PSD- 95/SAP90 at the plasma membrane. From Mus musculus (Mouse).
   4524..5112    +  misc_feature   WPRE: woodchuck hepatitis virus posttranscriptional regulatory element
   5176..5297    -  polyA_signal   SV40 poly(A) signal: SV40 polyadenylation signal
   5320..5388    -  CDS            large T antigen (fragment): large T antigen from SV40 (simian virus 40)
   5459..5589    +  repeat_region  AAV2 ITR (fragment): inverted terminal repeat of adeno-associated virus serotype 2 inverted
   5603..5760    +  CDS            lacZα (fragment): LacZα fragment of β-galactosidase; lacZ fragment
   5765..6193    +  rep_origin     f1 ori (sequence partly withheld): f1 bacteriophage origin of replication; arrow indicates direction of (+) strand synthesis
   6246..6350    +  promoter       AmpR promoter: bla
   6351..7211    +  CDS            AmpR: β-lactamase; bla; confers resistance to ampicillin, carbenicillin, and related antibiotics
   7382..7970    +  rep_origin     ori: high-copy-number ColE1/pMB1/pBR322/pUC origin of replication
>Addgene plasmid #190200 | pZac2.1 gfaABC1D-3xHA-SAPAP3 | addgene full sequence | sequence record 371185 | Addgene NGS Result
CAGCCGAACGACCGAGCGCAGCGAGTCAGTGAGCGAGGAAGCGGAAGAGCGCCCAATACGCAAACCGCCT
CTCCCCGCGCGTTGGCCGATTCATTAATGCAGCTGGCACGACAGGTTTCCCGACTGGAAAGCGGGCAGTG
AGCGCAACGCAATTAATGTGAGTTAGCTCACTCATTAGGCACCCCAGGCTTTACACTTTATGCTTCCGGC
TCGTATGTTGTGTGGAATTGTGAGCGGATAACAATTTCACACAGGAAACAGCTATGACCATGATTACGCC
AGATTTAATTAAGGCCTTAATTAGGCTGCGCGCTCGCTCGCTCACTGAGGCCGCCCGGGCAAAGCCCGGG
CGTCGGGCGACCTTTGGTCGCCCGGCCTCAGTGAGCGAGCGAGCGCGCAGAGAGGGAGTGGCCAACTCCA
TCACTAGGGGTTCCTTGTAGTTAATGATTAACCCGCCATGCTACTTATCTACGTAGCCATGCTCTAGGAA
GATCTAACATATCCTGGTGTGGAGTAGGGGACGCTGCTCTGACAGAGGCTCGGGGGCCTGAGCTGGCTCT
GTGAGCTGGGGAGGAGGCAGACAGCCAGGCCTTGTCTGCAAGCAGACCTGGCAGCATTGGGCTGGCCGCC
CCCCAGGGCCTCCTCTTCATGCCCAGTGAATGACTCACCTTGGCACAGACACAATGTTCGGGGTGGGCAC
AGTGCCTGCTTCCCGCCGCACCCCAGCCCCCCTCAAATGCCTTCCGAGAAGCCCATTGAGCAGGGGGCTT
GCATTGCACCCCAGCCTGACAGCCTGGCATCTTGGGATAAAAGCAGCACAGCCCCCTAGGGGCTGCCCTT
GCTGTGTGGCGCCACCGGCGGTGGAGAACAAGGCTCTATTCAGCCTGTGCCCAGGAAAGGGGATCAGGGG
ATGCCCAGGCATGGACAGTGGGTGGCAGGGGGGGAGAGGAGGGCTGTCTGCTTCCCAGAAGTCCAAGGAC
ACAAATGGGTGAGGGGAGAGCTCTCCCCATAGCTGGGCTGCGGCCCAACCCCACCCCCTCAGGCTATGCC
AGGGGGTGTTGCCAGGGGCACCCGGGCATCGCCAGTCTAGCCCACTCCTTCATAAAGCCCTCGCATCCCA
GGAGCGAGCAGAGCCAGAGCAGGTTGGAGAGGAGACGCATCACCTCCGCTGCTCGCAAGCTTTATTGCGG
TAGTTTATCACAGTTAAATTGCTAACGCAGTCAGTGCTTCTGACACAACAGTCTCGAACTTAAGCTGCAG
AAGTTGGTCGTGAGGCACTGGGCAGGTAAGTATCAAGGTTACAAGACAGGTTTAAGGAGACCAATAGAAA
CTGGGCTTGTCGAGACAGAGAAGACTCTTGCGTTTCTGATAGGCACCTATTGGTCTTACTGACATCCACT
TTGCCTTTCTCTCCACAGGTGTCCACTCCCAGTTCAATTACAGCTCTTAAGGCTAGAGTACTTAATACGA
CTCACTATAGGCTAGATGTACCCATACGATGTTCCAGATTACGCTTACCCATACGATGTTCCAGATTACG
CTTACCCATACGATGTTCCAGATTACGCTATGAGGGGTTACCATGGCGACCGAGGCAGCCATCCCCGCCC
AGCCCGCTTTGCTGACCAACAGCATATGGACGTGGGCCCAGCTGCCAGGGCCCCGTACCTGCTGGGCTCC
AGGGAGGCCTTCTCCACCGAGCCCCGCTTCTGTGCTCCGAGAGCTGGCCTGGGACACCTTTCTCCAGAAG
GACCCCTGAGCCTGAGTGAGGGTCCATCATCAGTAGGCCCTGAGGGAGGCCCAGGGGGGGTGGGGGCTGG
GGGAGGCAGCAGTACCTTCCCCAGGATGTACCCCGGCCAGGGCCCCTTCGACACCTGTGAAGACTGTGTG
GGCCACCCACAGGGCAAGGGTGCCACCCGACTGCCTCCCACACTCCTGGACCAGTTTGAAAAGCAATTGC
CAGTCCAACAAGATGGCTTCCACACACTCCCATACCAGCGAGGTCCAGCAGGGCCTGGTCCTGGACCTGG
ATCTGGCGCTGCCCCCGAGGCTCGCAGCGAGAGTCCTAGCCGCATCCGGCACCTGGTTCACTCAGTGCAG
AAGCTCTTTGCCAAGTCCCACTCTCTGGAGGCACCCGGGAAGCGAGACTATAACGGGCCCAAGGCCGACG
GAAGAGGTAGCTCTGGGGGAGACAGCTACTCTGGTCCAGGCTCTGGAGGCACCCCCACCTCCCACCACCA
CCATCACCACCACCATCACCACCACCACCAGTCCCGGCATGGCAAACGGAGCAAGAGCAAGGACCGCAAG
GGGGATGGGCGACACCAGACCAAGGCCACAGGCTGGTGGAGCTCTGATGACAATTTGGACAGTGACAGTG
GCTTTCTGGGTGGGAGACCTCCTGGAGAGCCTGGTGGCCCCTTCTGCCTGGATGCTCCAGATGGGTCCTA
CAGGGACTTGAGCTTCAAGGGGCGTTCGGGCGGGTCGGAAGGCCGCTGCCTTGCCTGCACTGGCATGTCC
ATGTCCCTGGATGGACAGTCAGTCAAGCGAAGTGCCTGGCATACCATGATGGTCAGCCAGGGCCGGGATG
GATACCCAGGGGCCGGGCCAGGCAAGGGGCTCCTGGGTCCAGAGACCAAGGCCAAAGCCAGGACTTATCA
CTATTTGCAGGTGCCGCAAGATGACTGGGGGGGTTACCCCACGGGTGGCAAGGATGGGGAGATCCCCTGC
CGCAGGATGCGGAGCGGCAGCTACATCAAAGCCATGGGGGATGAGGAGAGTGGAGACTCAGATGGTAGCC
CCAAGACGTCTCCAAAAGCACTTGCCCGACGCTTTGCCTCCCGCCGTTCCTCCAGCGTGGACACAGCCAG
GATCAACTGCTGTGTCCCACCCCGGATCCATCCCCGGAGTTCCATCCCTGGCTACAGCCGTTCCCTCACA
ACTGGACAGCTAAGCGAAGAGTTTAACCAGCAGCTGGAGGCCGTGTGCGGGTCCGTGTTTGGGGAGCTTG
AGTCCCAGGCCGTGGACGCCCTGGACCTGCCCGGCTGTTTCCGCATGCGGAGCCACAGCTACCTCCGGGC
CATCCAGGCCGGCTGCTCTCAAGACGACGACTGCCTACCCCTCCTTGCTGCCCCTGCCTCCGTCTCAGGG
AGGCCCGGCTCCTCCTTCAACTTCAGAAAGGCCCCGCCCCCCATCCCGCCGGGAAGCCAGGCCCCACCCC
GCATCTCCATCACCGCCCAGAGCAGCACCGACTCTGCCCACGAGAGCTTCACCGCAGCAGAGGGCCCGGC
CCGGCGCTGCAGCTCCGCGGACGGGCTGGACGGCCCCACCATGGGCGCACGCACCCTCGAGTTGGCACCG
GTGCCACCCCGAGCCAGTCCCAAGCCCCCCACACTCATCATCAAGACCATCCCTGGCCGGGAGGAGCTGC
GGAGCTTGGCACGACAGCGGAAGTGGCGGCCGTCCATTGGGGTGCAGGTGGAGACAATCTCAGACTCGGA
CACCGAGAACAGGAGTCGAAGAGAATTCCACTCCATTGGCGTTCAGGTGGAAGAGGACAAGAGGCGGGCG
AGGTTCAAGCGCTCCAACAGCGTGACAGCCGGTGTGCAGGCAGACCTGGAGCTGGAGGGCCTGGCCGGCC
TGGCCACTGTGGCCACAGAAGACAAGGCCCTGCAGTTCGGACGCTCCTTCCAGAGGCACGCCTCTGAGCC
CCAGCCCGGCCCTCGGGCCCCCACCTACTCAGTCTTCCGCACGGTCCACACACAGGGCCAGTGGGCCTAC
CGCGAGGGCTACCCACTGCCGTATGAGCCGCCGGCCACCGATGGGTCGCCTGGCCCTACCCCTGTCCCAG
CCCCCGGTCCCGGGTCCGGCCGCCGTGATTCCTGGATGGAGCGGGGTTCACGTAGCCTCCCCGACTCAGG
CCGCACGTCCCCCTGCCCACGGGATGGCGAGTGGTTCATCAAGATGCTGCGGGCAGAGGTGGAGAAACTG
GAACACTGGTGCCAGCAGATGGAGCGTGAGGCGGAGGACTATGAGCTGCCCGAGGAGATCTTAGAGAAGA
TTCGCAGTGCCGTGGGCAGTACGCAACTTCTCCTGTCTCAGAAGGTCCAGCAGTTCTTCAGGCTGTGTCA
GCAAAGCTTGGACCCCACTGCGTTCCCTGTGCCCACCTTCCAGGACCTGGCCGGTTTCTGGGACCTCCTG
CAGCTCTCCATTGAGGATGTGACCCTCAAGTTCCTGGAACTACAACAACTCAAGGCCAACAGCTGGAAAC
TCCTGGAGCCGAAGGAGGAGAAGAAGGTCCCTCCGCCGATACCAAAGAAGCCCTCGCGGGGGCGGGGCGT
GCCGGTGAAGGAGCGCTCCCTGGACTCGGTGGACCGGCAGCGGCAGGAAGCGCGCAAGCGGCTCCTGGCG
GCCAAGCGCGCCGCCTCGTTCCGCCACAGTTCGGCTACCGAGAGCGCGGACAGCATCGAGATCTACATCC
CCGAGGCCCAGACCAGGCTGTAGGATCCAATTCGCTTATCGATAATCAACCTCTGGATTACAAAATTTGT
GAAAGATTGACTGGTATTCTTAACTATGTTGCTCCTTTTACGCTATGTGGATACGCTGCTTTAATGCCTT
TGTATCATGCTATTGCTTCCCGTATGGCTTTCATTTTCTCCTCCTTGTATAAATCCTGGTTGCTGTCTCT
TTATGAGGAGTTGTGGCCCGTTGTCAGGCAACGTGGCGTGGTGTGCACTGTGTTTGCTGACGCAACCCCC
ACTGGTTGGGGCATTGCCACCACCTGTCAGCTCCTTTCCGGGACTTTCGCTTTCCCCCTCCCTATTGCCA
CGGCGGAACTCATCGCCGCCTGCCTTGCCCGCTGCTGGACAGGGGCTCGGCTGTTGGGCACTGACAATTC
CGTGGTGTTGTCGGGGAAATCATCGTCCTTTCCTTGGCTGCTCGCCTATGTTGCCACCTGGATTCTGCGC
GGGACGTCCTTCTGCTACGTCCCTTCGGCCCTCAATCCAGCGGACCTTCCTTCCCGCGGCCTGCTGCCGG
CTCTGCGGCCTCTTCCGCGTCTTCGCCTTCGCCCTCAGACGAGTCGGATCTCCCTTTGGGCCGCCTCCCC
GCATCGATACCGGAATTCTGCAGATATCTAGAGTCGACCCGGGCGGCCGCTTCGAGCAGACATGATAAGA
TACATTGATGAGTTTGGACAAACCACAACTAGAATGCAGTGAAAAAAATGCTTTATTTGTGAAATTTGTG
ATGCTATTGCTTTATTTGTAACCATTATAAGCTGCAATAAACAAGTTAACAACAACAATTGCATTCATTT
TATGTTTCAGGTTCAGGGGGAGATGTGGGAGGTTTTTTAAAGCAAGTAAAACCTCTACAAATGTGGTAAA
ATCGATAAGGATCTTCCTAGAGCATGGCTACGTAGATAAGTAGCATGGCGGGTTAATCATTAACTACAAG
GAACCCCTAGTGATGGAGTTGGCCACTCCCTCTCTGCGCGCTCGCTCGCTCACTGAGGCCGGGCGACCAA
AGGTCGCCCGACGCCCGGGCTTTGCCCGGGCGGCCTCAGTGAGCGAGCGAGCGCGCAGCCTTAATTAACC
TAATTCACTGGCCGTCGTTTTACAACGTCGTGACTGGGAAAACCCTGGCGTTACCCAACTTAATCGCCTT
GCAGCACATCCCCCTTTCGCCAGCTGGCGTAATAGCGAAGAGGCCCGCACCGATCGCCCTTCCCAACAGT
TGCGCAGCCTGAATGGCGAATGGG
[124 nt withheld, positions 5765-5888]
C
[91 nt withheld, positions 5890-5980]
A
[49 nt withheld, positions 5982-6030]
CCTTTGACGTTGGAGTCCACGTTCTTT
[37 nt withheld, positions 6058-6094]
ACCCTATCTCGGTCTATTCTTTTGATTTATAAGGGATTTTGCCGATTTCGGCCTATTGGTTAAAAAATGA
GCTGATTTAACAAAAATTTAACGCGAATTTTAACAAAATATTAACGCTTACAATTTAGGTGGCACTTTTC
GGGGAAATGTGCGCGGAACCCCTATTTGTTTATTTTTCTAAATACATTCAAATATGTATCCGCTCATGAG
ACAATAACCCTGATAAATGCTTCAATAATATTGAAAAAGGAAGAGTATGAGTATTCAACATTTCCGTGTC
GCCCTTATTCCCTTTTTTGCGGCATTTTGCCTTCCTGTTTTTGCTCACCCAGAAACGCTGGTGAAAGTAA
AAGATGCTGAAGATCAGTTGGGTGCACGAGTGGGTTACATCGAACTGGATCTCAACAGCGGTAAGATCCT
TGAGAGTTTTCGCCCCGAAGAACGTTTTCCAATGATGAGCACTTTTAAAGTTCTGCTATGTGGCGCGGTA
TTATCCCGTATTGACGCCGGGCAAGAGCAACTCGGTCGCCGCATACACTATTCTCAGAATGACTTGGTTG
AGTACTCACCAGTCACAGAAAAGCATCTTACGGATGGCATGACAGTAAGAGAATTATGCAGTGCTGCCAT
AACCATGAGTGATAACACTGCGGCCAACTTACTTCTGACAACGATCGGAGGACCGAAGGAGCTAACCGCT
TTTTTGCACAACATGGGGGATCATGTAACTCGCCTTGATCGTTGGGAACCGGAGCTGAATGAAGCCATAC
CAAACGACGAGCGTGACACCACGATGCCTGTAGCAATGGCAACAACGTTGCGCAAACTATTAACTGGCGA
ACTACTTACTCTAGCTTCCCGGCAACAATTAATAGACTGGATGGAGGCGGATAAAGTTGCAGGACCACTT
CTGCGCTCGGCCCTTCCGGCTGGCTGGTTTATTGCTGATAAATCTGGAGCCGGTGAGCGTGGGTCTCGCG
GTATCATTGCAGCACTGGGGCCAGATGGTAAGCCCTCCCGTATCGTAGTTATCTACACGACGGGGAGTCA
GGCAACTATGGATGAACGAAATAGACAGATCGCTGAGATAGGTGCCTCACTGATTAAGCATTGGTAACTG
TCAGACCAAGTTTACTCATATATACTTTAGATTGATTTAAAACTTCATTTTTAATTTAAAAGGATCTAGG
TGAAGATCCTTTTTGATAATCTCATGACCAAAATCCCTTAACGTGAGTTTTCGTTCCACTGAGCGTCAGA
CCCCGTAGAAAAGATCAAAGGATCTTCTTGAGATCCTTTTTTTCTGCGCGTAATCTGCTGCTTGCAAACA
AAAAAACCACCGCTACCAGCGGTGGTTTGTTTGCCGGATCAAGAGCTACCAACTCTTTTTCCGAAGGTAA
CTGGCTTCAGCAGAGCGCAGATACCAAATACTGTTCTTCTAGTGTAGCCGTAGTTAGGCCACCACTTCAA
GAACTCTGTAGCACCGCCTACATACCTCGCTCTGCTAATCCTGTTACCAGTGGCTGCTGCCAGTGGCGAT
AAGTCGTGTCTTACCGGGTTGGACTCAAGACGATAGTTACCGGATAAGGCGCAGCGGTCGGGCTGAACGG
GGGGTTCGTGCACACAGCCCAGCTTGGAGCGAACGACCTACACCGAACTGAGATACCTACAGCGTGAGCT
ATGAGAAAGCGCCACGCTTCCCGAAGGGAGAAAGGCGGACAGGTATCCGGTAAGCGGCAGGGTCGGAACA
GGAGAGCGCACGAGGGAGCTTCCAGGGGGAAACGCCTGGTATCTTTATAGTCCTGTCGGGTTTCGCCACC
TCTGACTTGAGCGTCGATTTTTGTGATGCTCGTCAGGGGGGCGGAGCCTATGGAAAAACGCCAGCAACGC
GGCCTTTTTACGGTTCCTGGCCTTTTGCTGGCCTTTTGCTCACATGTTCTTTCCTGCGTTATCCCCTGAT
TCTGTGGATAACCGTATTACCGCCTTTGAGTGAGCTGATACCGCTCGCCG
